Addgene plasmid #139625: GRB2-SHN
Purpose: StrepIII-HA-tagged gene expression
Depositing lab: Markku Varjosalo. Depositing organization: University of Helsinki. Publication: PTPRA Phosphatase Regulates GDNF-Dependent RET Signaling and Inhibits the RET Mutant MEN2A Oncogenic Potential. Yadav L, Pietila E, Ohman T, Liu X, Mahato AK, Sidorova Y, Lehti K, Saarma M, Varjosalo M. iScience. 2020 Feb 21;23(2):100871. doi: 10.1016/j.isci.2020.100871. Epub 2020 Jan 31. PubMed 32062451.
Backbone
  Vector backbone: pcDNA5/FRT/TO
  Vector type: Mammalian Expression
  Selectable markers: Hygromycin
Growth in bacteria
  Bacterial resistance: Ampicillin, 100 μg/mL
  Growth temperature: 37°C
  Growth strain: DH5alpha
  Copy number: High Copy
Gene/Insert
  Gene/Insert name: GRB2
  Species: H. sapiens (human)
  Entrez Gene: GRB2 (a.k.a. ASH, EGFRBP-GRB2, Grb3-3, MST084, MSTP084, NCKAP2)
  Promoter: CMV
  Tag / fusion protein: StrepIII-HA (N terminal on backbone)
  Cloning method: Gateway Cloning
  Sequencing primers: 5′ CMV forward; 3′ BGH reverse
Terms and licenses: Academic/Nonprofit Terms; Industry Terms: Not Available to Industry
How to cite: GRB2-SHN was a gift from Markku Varjosalo (Addgene plasmid # 139625 ; http://n2t.net/addgene:139625 ; RRID:Addgene_139625)
