[The description below was written by a language model from this plasmid's Addgene catalogue record, the feature table of its GenBank file and pLannotate feature annotations shown in this document.]
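Description:
GRB2-SHN is a 6,012 bp mammalian expression plasmid built on the pcDNA5/FRT/TO backbone, carrying the human adaptor protein GRB2 with an N-terminal affinity and epitope tag. It is propagated in E. coli as a high-copy plasmid through a ColE1/pUC-type origin, with ampicillin selection from the bla gene. A fragment of an f1 origin and remnants of lac regulatory sequence are also annotated in the backbone.

Expression is driven by the CMV immediate early enhancer and promoter, followed directly by two tet operator (O2) sites. In cells that express the Tet repressor, transcription is held off until tetracycline or doxycycline is added, whereas in cells lacking the repressor the promoter behaves constitutively. Downstream lie an HA epitope and two Strep-Tag II repeats, which correspond to the tag the record calls StrepIII-HA. Next comes the GRB2 coding sequence flanked by attB1 and attB2 sites, the footprint of Gateway recombination cloning, and then a bGH polyadenylation signal. The automated annotation matches the insert to human GRB2, but its accompanying text concerns isoform 2, and the record does not state which isoform is present.

An FRT site sits immediately upstream of a hygromycin resistance gene with an SV40 poly(A) signal, and no dedicated promoter is annotated for it. In this backbone design, FLP-mediated recombination into a genomic FRT site in a suitable host line places the marker under a resident promoter, giving hygromycin-resistant isogenic lines with a single integrated copy. The stated purpose is StrepIII-HA-tagged gene expression. The tags allow Strep-Tactin purification and HA detection of GRB2.
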