LOCUS       Exported 6012 bp ds-DNA circular SYN 13-MAY-2021
DEFINITION  StrepIII-HA-tagged gene expression.
ACCESSION   .
VERSION     .
KEYWORDS    GRB2-SHN
SOURCE      synthetic DNA construct
  ORGANISM  synthetic DNA construct
REFERENCE   1 (bases 1 to 6012)
  AUTHORS   Yadav L, Pietila E, Ohman T, Liu X, Mahato AK, Sidorova Y, Lehti K,
            Saarma M, Varjosalo M
  TITLE     PTPRA Phosphatase Regulates GDNF-Dependent RET Signaling and
            Inhibits the RET Mutant MEN2A Oncogenic Potential.
  JOURNAL   iScience. 2020 Feb 21;23(2):100871. doi: 10.1016/j.isci.2020.100871.
            Epub 2020 Jan 31.
  PUBMED    32062451
REFERENCE   2 (bases 1 to 6012)
  AUTHORS   .
  TITLE     Direct Submission
  JOURNAL   Exported May 13, 2021 from SnapGene Server 1.1.58
            http://www.snapgene.com
FEATURES             Location/Qualifiers
     source          1..6012
                     /organism="synthetic DNA construct"
                     /mol_type="other DNA"
     primer_bind     complement(44..63)
                     /label=pRS-marker
                     /note="pRS vectors, use to sequence yeast selectable
                     marker"
     enhancer        235..614
                     /label=CMV enhancer
                     /note="human cytomegalovirus immediate early enhancer"
     promoter        615..818
                     /label=CMV promoter
                     /note="human cytomegalovirus (CMV) immediate early
                     promoter"
     primer_bind     769..789
                     /label=CMV-F
                     /note="Human CMV immediate early promoter, forward primer"
     protein_bind    820..838
                     /gene="tetO"
                     /label=tet operator
                     /bound_moiety="tetracycline repressor TetR"
                     /note="bacterial operator O2 for the tetR and tetA genes"
     protein_bind    841..859
                     /gene="tetO"
                     /label=tet operator
                     /bound_moiety="tetracycline repressor TetR"
                     /note="bacterial operator O2 for the tetR and tetA genes"
     primer_bind     869..893
                     /label=LNCX
                     /note="Human CMV promoter, forward primer"
     CDS             1064..1090
                     /codon_start=1
                     /product="HA (human influenza hemagglutinin) epitope tag"
                     /label=HA
                     /translation="YPYDVPDYA"
     CDS             1121..1144
                     /codon_start=1
                     /product="peptide that binds Strep-Tactin(R), an engineered
                     form of streptavidin"
                     /label=Strep-Tag II
                     /translation="WSHPQFEK"
     CDS             1181..1204
                     /codon_start=1
                     /product="peptide that binds Strep-Tactin(R), an engineered
                     form of streptavidin"
                     /label=Strep-Tag II
                     /translation="WSHPQFEK"
     protein_bind    1217..1241
                     /gene="mutant version of attB"
                     /label=attB1
                     /bound_moiety="BP Clonase(TM)"
                     /note="recombination site for the Gateway(R) BP reaction"
     protein_bind    complement(1902..1926)
                     /gene="mutant version of attB"
                     /label=attB2
                     /bound_moiety="BP Clonase(TM)"
                     /note="recombination site for the Gateway(R) BP reaction"
     primer_bind     complement(1964..1981)
                     /label=BGH-rev
                     /note="Bovine growth hormone terminator, reverse primer.
                     Also called BGH reverse"
     polyA_signal    1970..2194
                     /label=bGH poly(A) signal
                     /note="bovine growth hormone polyadenylation signal"
     primer_bind     complement(2327..2346)
                     /label=F1ori-R
                     /note="F1 origin, reverse primer"
     protein_bind    2478..2525
                     /label=FRT
                     /bound_moiety="FLP recombinase from the Saccharomyces
                     cerevisiae 2u plasmid"
                     /note="FLP-mediated recombination occurs in the 8-bp core
                     sequence TCTAGAAA (Turan and Bode, 2011)."
     CDS             2533..3555
                     /codon_start=1
                     /gene="aph(4)-Ia"
                     /product="aminoglycoside phosphotransferase from E. coli"
                     /label=HygR
                     /note="confers resistance to hygromycin"
                     /translation="KKPELTATSVEKFLIEKFDSVSDLMQLSEGEESRAFSFDVGGRGY
                     VLRVNSCADGFYKDRYVYRHFASAALPIPEVLDIGEFSESLTYCISRRAQGVTLQDLPE
                     TELPAVLQPVAEAMDAIAAADLSQTSGFGPFGPQGIGQYTTWRDFICAIADPHVYHWQT
                     VMDDTVSASVAQALDELMLWAEDCPEVRHLVHADFGSNNVLTDNGRITAVIDWSEAMFG
                     DSQYEVANIFFWRPWLACMEQQTRYFERRHPELAGSPRLRAYMLRIGLDQLYQSLVDGN
                     FDDAAWAQGRCDAIVRSGAGTVGRTQIARRSAAVWTDGCVEVLADSGNRRPSTRPRAKE
                     "
     polyA_signal    3685..3806
                     /label=SV40 poly(A) signal
                     /note="SV40 polyadenylation signal"
     primer_bind     complement(3722..3741)
                     /label=SV40pA-R
                     /note="SV40 polyA, reverse primer"
     primer_bind     3776..3795
                     /label=EBV-rev
                     /note="SV40 polyA terminator, reverse primer"
     primer_bind     complement(3855..3871)
                     /label=M13 rev
                     /note="common sequencing primer, one of multiple similar
                     variants"
     primer_bind     complement(3855..3871)
                     /label=M13 Reverse
                     /note="In lacZ gene. Also called M13-rev"
     primer_bind     complement(3868..3890)
                     /label=M13/pUC Reverse
                     /note="In lacZ gene"
     protein_bind    3879..3895
                     /label=lac operator
                     /bound_moiety="lac repressor encoded by lacI"
                     /note="The lac repressor binds to the lac operator to
                     inhibit transcription in E. coli. This inhibition can be
                     relieved by adding lactose or
                     isopropyl-beta-D-thiogalactopyranoside (IPTG)."
     promoter        complement(3903..3933)
                     /label=lac promoter
                     /note="promoter for the E. coli lac operon"
     protein_bind    3948..3969
                     /label=CAP binding site
                     /bound_moiety="E. coli catabolite activator protein"
                     /note="CAP binding activates transcription in the presence
                     of cAMP."
     primer_bind     complement(4086..4103)
                     /label=L4440
                     /note="L4440 vector, forward primer"
     rep_origin      complement(4257..4845)
                     /direction=LEFT
                     /label=ori
                     /note="high-copy-number ColE1/pMB1/pBR322/pUC origin of
                     replication"
     primer_bind     complement(4337..4356)
                     /label=pBR322ori-F
                     /note="pBR322 origin, forward primer"
     CDS             complement(5016..5876)
                     /codon_start=1
                     /gene="bla"
                     /product="beta-lactamase"
                     /label=AmpR
                     /note="confers resistance to ampicillin, carbenicillin, and
                     related antibiotics"
                     /translation="MSIQHFRVALIPFFAAFCLPVFAHPETLVKVKDAEDQLGARVGYI
                     ELDLNSGKILESFRPEERFPMMSTFKVLLCGAVLSRIDAGQEQLGRRIHYSQNDLVEYS
                     PVTEKHLTDGMTVRELCSAAITMSDNTAANLLLTTIGGPKELTAFLHNMGDHVTRLDRW
                     EPELNEAIPNDERDTTMPVAMATTLRKLLTGELLTLASRQQLIDWMEADKVAGPLLRSA
                     LPAGWFIADKSGAGERGSRGIIAALGPDGKPSRIVVIYTTGSQATMDERNRQIAEIGAS
                     LIKHW"
     primer_bind     5639..5658
                     /label=Amp-R
                     /note="Ampicillin resistance gene, reverse primer"
     promoter        complement(5877..5981)
                     /gene="bla"
                     /label=AmpR promoter
ORIGIN
        1 gacggatcgg gagatctccc gatcccctat ggtgcactct cagtacaatc tgctctgatg
       61 ccgcatagtt aagccagtat ctgctccctg cttgtgtgtt ggaggtcgct gagtagtgcg
      121 cgagcaaaat ttaagctaca acaaggcaag gcttgaccga caattgcatg aagaatctgc
      181 ttagggttag gcgttttgcg ctgcttcgcg atgtacgggc cagatatacg cgttgacatt
      241 gattattgac tagttattaa tagtaatcaa ttacggggtc attagttcat agcccatata
      301 tggagttccg cgttacataa cttacggtaa atggcccgcc tggctgaccg cccaacgacc
      361 cccgcccatt gacgtcaata atgacgtatg ttcccatagt aacgccaata gggactttcc
      421 attgacgtca atgggtggag tatttacggt aaactgccca cttggcagta catcaagtgt
      481 atcatatgcc aagtacgccc cctattgacg tcaatgacgg taaatggccc gcctggcatt
      541 atgcccagta catgacctta tgggactttc ctacttggca gtacatctac gtattagtca
      601 tcgctattac catggtgatg cggttttggc agtacatcaa tgggcgtgga tagcggtttg
      661 actcacgggg atttccaagt ctccacccca ttgacgtcaa tgggagtttg ttttggcacc
      721 aaaatcaacg ggactttcca aaatgtcgta acaactccgc cccattgacg caaatgggcg
      781 gtaggcgtgt acggtgggag gtctatataa gcagagctct ccctatcagt gatagagatc
      841 tccctatcag tgatagagat cgtcgacgag ctcgtttagt gaaccgtcag atcgcctgga
      901 gacgccatcc acgctgtttt gacctccata gaagacaccg ggaccgatcc agcctccgga
      961 ctctagcgtt taaacttaag cttggtaccg agctcggatc cactagtcca gtgtggtgga
     1021 attctgcaga tatccagcac agtggcggcc gctcgagacc atgtacccat acgatgttcc
     1081 tgactatgcc ggtaccgagc tcggatccac catggctagc tggagccacc cgcagttcga
     1141 gaaaggtgga ggttccggag gtggatcggg aggtggatcg tggagccacc cgcagttcga
     1201 aaaagcggcc gatatcacaa gtttgtacaa aaaagcaggc tccaccatgg aagccatcgc
     1261 caaatatgac ttcaaagcta ctgcagacga cgagctgagc ttcaaaaggg gggacatcct
     1321 caaggttttg aacgaagaat gtgatcagaa ctggtacaag gcagagctta atggaaaaga
     1381 cggcttcatt cccaagaact acatagaaat gaaaccacat ccgtggtttt ttggcaaaat
     1441 ccccagagcc aaggcagaag aaatgcttag caaacagcgg cacgatgggg cctttcttat
     1501 ccgagagagt gagagcgctc ctggggactt ctccctctct gtcaagtttg gaaacgatgt
     1561 gcagcacttc aaggtgctcc gagatggagc cgggaagtac ttcctctggg tggtgaagtt
     1621 caattctttg aatgagctgg tggattatca cagatctaca tctgtctcca gaaaccagca
     1681 gatattcctg cgggacatag aacaggtgcc acagcagccg acatacgtcc aggccctctt
     1741 tgactttgat ccccaggagg atggagagct gggcttccgc cggggagatt ttatccatgt
     1801 catggataac tcagacccca actggtggaa aggagcttgc cacgggcaga ccggcatgtt
     1861 tccccgcaat tatgtcaccc ccgtgaaccg gaacgtcttg gacccagctt tcttgtacaa
     1921 agtggtgacg taagctaggg gcccgtttaa acccgctgat cagcctcgac tgtgccttct
     1981 agttgccagc catctgttgt ttgcccctcc cccgtgcctt ccttgaccct ggaaggtgcc
     2041 actcccactg tcctttccta ataaaatgag gaaattgcat cgcattgtct gagtaggtgt
     2101 cattctattc tggggggtgg ggtggggcag gacagcaagg gggaggattg ggaagacaat
     2161 agcaggcatg ctggggatgc ggtgggctct atggcttctg aggcggaaag aaccagctgg
     2221 ggctctaggg ggtatccccn nnnnnnnnnn nnnnnnnnnn nnnnnnnnnn nnnnnnnnnn
     2281 nnnnnnnnnn nnnnnnnnnn nnnnnnnnnn nnnnnnnnnn nnnnnnnnnn nnnnnnnnnn
     2341 nnnnnnnnnn nnnnnnnnnn nnncnnnnnn nnnnnnnnnn nnnnnnnnnn nnnnnnnnnn
     2401 nnnnnnnnnn nnnnnnnnnn nnnnnnnnnn nnnnnnnnnn nnnnnnnnnn nnnnnagggt
     2461 gatggttcac gtacctagaa gttcctattc cgaagttcct attctctaga aagtatagga
     2521 acttccttgg ccaaaaagcc tgaactcacc gcgacgtctg tcgagaagtt tctgatcgaa
     2581 aagttcgaca gcgtctccga cctgatgcag ctctcggagg gcgaagaatc tcgtgctttc
     2641 agcttcgatg taggagggcg tggatatgtc ctgcgggtaa atagctgcgc cgatggtttc
     2701 tacaaagatc gttatgttta tcggcacttt gcatcggccg cgctcccgat tccggaagtg
     2761 cttgacattg gggaattcag cgagagcctg acctattgca tctcccgccg tgcacagggt
     2821 gtcacgttgc aagacctgcc tgaaaccgaa ctgcccgctg ttctgcagcc ggtcgcggag
     2881 gccatggatg cgatcgctgc ggccgatctt agccagacga gcgggttcgg cccattcgga
     2941 ccgcaaggaa tcggtcaata cactacatgg cgtgatttca tatgcgcgat tgctgatccc
     3001 catgtgtatc actggcaaac tgtgatggac gacaccgtca gtgcgtccgt cgcgcaggct
     3061 ctcgatgagc tgatgctttg ggccgaggac tgccccgaag tccggcacct cgtgcacgcg
     3121 gatttcggct ccaacaatgt cctgacggac aatggccgca taacagcggt cattgactgg
     3181 agcgaggcga tgttcgggga ttcccaatac gaggtcgcca acatcttctt ctggaggccg
     3241 tggttggctt gtatggagca gcagacgcgc tacttcgagc ggaggcatcc ggagcttgca
     3301 ggatcgccgc ggctccgggc gtatatgctc cgcattggtc ttgaccaact ctatcagagc
     3361 ttggttgacg gcaatttcga tgatgcagct tgggcgcagg gtcgatgcga cgcaatcgtc
     3421 cgatccggag ccgggactgt cgggcgtaca caaatcgccc gcagaagcgc ggccgtctgg
     3481 accgatggct gtgtagaagt actcgccgat agtggaaacc gacgccccag cactcgtccg
     3541 agggcaaagg aatagcacgt actacgagat ttcgattcca ccgccgcctt ctatgaaagg
     3601 ttgggcttcg gaatcgtttt ccgggacgcc ggctggatga tcctccagcg cggggatctc
     3661 atgctggagt tcttcgccca ccccaacttg tttattgcag cttataatgg ttacaaataa
     3721 agcaatagca tcacaaattt cacaaataaa gcattttttt cactgcattc tagttgtggt
     3781 ttgtccaaac tcatcaatgt atcttatcat gtctgtatac cgtcgacctc tagctagagc
     3841 ttggcgtaat catggtcata gctgtttcct gtgtgaaatt gttatccgct cacaattcca
     3901 cacaacatac gagccggaag cataaagtgt aaagcctggg gtgcctaatg agtgagctaa
     3961 ctcacattaa ttgcgttgcg ctcactgccc gctttccagt cgggaaacct gtcgtgccag
     4021 ctgcattaat gaatcggcca acgcgcgggg agaggcggtt tgcgtattgg gcgctcttcc
     4081 gcttcctcgc tcactgactc gctgcgctcg gtcgttcggc tgcggcgagc ggtatcagct
     4141 cactcaaagg cggtaatacg gttatccaca gaatcagggg ataacgcagg aaagaacatg
     4201 tgagcaaaag gccagcaaaa ggccaggaac cgtaaaaagg ccgcgttgct ggcgtttttc
     4261 cataggctcc gcccccctga cgagcatcac aaaaatcgac gctcaagtca gaggtggcga
     4321 aacccgacag gactataaag ataccaggcg tttccccctg gaagctccct cgtgcgctct
     4381 cctgttccga ccctgccgct taccggatac ctgtccgcct ttctcccttc gggaagcgtg
     4441 gcgctttctc atagctcacg ctgtaggtat ctcagttcgg tgtaggtcgt tcgctccaag
     4501 ctgggctgtg tgcacgaacc ccccgttcag cccgaccgct gcgccttatc cggtaactat
     4561 cgtcttgagt ccaacccggt aagacacgac ttatcgccac tggcagcagc cactggtaac
     4621 aggattagca gagcgaggta tgtaggcggt gctacagagt tcttgaagtg gtggcctaac
     4681 tacggctaca ctagaagaac agtatttggt atctgcgctc tgctgaagcc agttaccttc
     4741 ggaaaaagag ttggtagctc ttgatccggc aaacaaacca ccgctggtag cggtggtttt
     4801 tttgtttgca agcagcagat tacgcgcaga aaaaaaggat ctcaagaaga tcctttgatc
     4861 ttttctacgg ggtctgacgc tcagtggaac gaaaactcac gttaagggat tttggtcatg
     4921 agattatcaa aaaggatctt cacctagatc cttttaaatt aaaaatgaag ttttaaatca
     4981 atctaaagta tatatgagta aacttggtct gacagttacc aatgcttaat cagtgaggca
     5041 cctatctcag cgatctgtct atttcgttca tccatagttg cctgactccc cgtcgtgtag
     5101 ataactacga tacgggaggg cttaccatct ggccccagtg ctgcaatgat accgcgagac
     5161 ccacgctcac cggctccaga tttatcagca ataaaccagc cagccggaag ggccgagcgc
     5221 agaagtggtc ctgcaacttt atccgcctcc atccagtcta ttaattgttg ccgggaagct
     5281 agagtaagta gttcgccagt taatagtttg cgcaacgttg ttgccattgc tacaggcatc
     5341 gtggtgtcac gctcgtcgtt tggtatggct tcattcagct ccggttccca acgatcaagg
     5401 cgagttacat gatcccccat gttgtgcaaa aaagcggtta gctccttcgg tcctccgatc
     5461 gttgtcagaa gtaagttggc cgcagtgtta tcactcatgg ttatggcagc actgcataat
     5521 tctcttactg tcatgccatc cgtaagatgc ttttctgtga ctggtgagta ctcaaccaag
     5581 tcattctgag aatagtgtat gcggcgaccg agttgctctt gcccggcgtc aatacgggat
     5641 aataccgcgc cacatagcag aactttaaaa gtgctcatca ttggaaaacg ttcttcgggg
     5701 cgaaaactct caaggatctt accgctgttg agatccagtt cgatgtaacc cactcgtgca
     5761 cccaactgat cttcagcatc ttttactttc accagcgttt ctgggtgagc aaaaacagga
     5821 aggcaaaatg ccgcaaaaaa gggaataagg gcgacacgga aatgttgaat actcatactc
     5881 ttcctttttc aatattattg aagcatttat cagggttatt gtctcatgag cggatacata
     5941 tttgaatgta tttagaaaaa taaacaaata ggggttccgc gcacatttcc ccgaaaagtg
     6001 ccacctgacg tc
//
