Features (pLannotate 1.2.2; 26 found; start..end, strand, type, name):
      1..380     +  enhancer       CMV enhancer: human cytomegalovirus immediate early enhancer
    381..584     +  promoter       CMV promoter: human cytomegalovirus (CMV) immediate early promoter
    586..605     +  promoter       PLtetO-1 promoter (fragment): modified phage lambda PL promoter with tet operator sites (Lutz and Bujard, 1997)
    607..626     +  promoter       PLtetO-1 promoter (fragment): modified phage lambda PL promoter with tet operator sites (Lutz and Bujard, 1997)
    634..667     +  promoter       TRE3GV promoter (fragment): 3rd-generation Tet-responsive promoter that can be activated by binding of Tet-On® 3G, optimized for retroviral and lentiviral vectors
    830..852     +  CDS            3xHA (fragment): three tandem HA epitope tags
    887..906     +  CDS            Strep-Tag II (fragment): peptide that binds Strep-Tactin®, an engineered form of streptavidin
    947..969     +  CDS            Strep-Tag II (fragment): peptide that binds Strep-Tactin®, an engineered form of streptavidin
    983..1007    +  protein_bind   attB1: mutant version of attB; recombination site for the Gateway® BP reaction BP Clonase™
   1013..1663    +  CDS            GRB2: GRB2_HUMAN - Also known as ASH. Experimental evidence at protein level: Swiss-Prot protein existence level 1. [Isoform 2]: Does not bind to phosphorylated epidermal growth factor receptor (EGFR) but inhibits EGF-induced transactivation of a RAS-responsive element. Acts as a dominant negative protein over GRB2 and by suppressing proliferative signals, may trigger active programmed cell death. From Homo sapiens (Human).
   1668..1692    -  protein_bind   attB2: mutant version of attB; recombination site for the Gateway® BP reaction BP Clonase™
   1736..1960    +  polyA_signal   bGH poly(A) signal: bovine growth hormone polyadenylation signal
   1964..1985    +  promoter       SV40 promoter (fragment): SV40 enhancer and early promoter
   2006..2239    +  rep_origin     f1 ori (fragment) (sequence partly withheld): f1 bacteriophage origin of replication; arrow indicates direction of (+) strand synthesis
   2244..2291    +  protein_bind   FRT: FLP-mediated recombination occurs in the 8-bp core sequence TCTAGAAA (Turan and Bode, 2011). FLP recombinase from the Saccharomyces cerevisiae 2μ plasmid
   2299..3321    +  CDS            HygR: aminoglycoside phosphotransferase from E. coli; aph(4)-Ia; confers resistance to hygromycin
   3331..3456    +  CDS            ble (fragment): BLE_KLEPN - Experimental evidence at protein level: Swiss-Prot protein existence level 1. Binding protein with a strong affinity to the bleomycin family of antibiotics. Binds to CL990; an antimitotic-antibiotic compound. From Klebsiella pneumoniae.
   3451..3572    +  polyA_signal   SV40 poly(A) signal: SV40 polyadenylation signal
   3645..3661    -  protein_bind   lac operator: The lac repressor binds to the lac operator to inhibit transcription in E. coli. This inhibition can be relieved by adding lactose or isopropyl-β-D-thiogalactopyranoside (IPTG). lac repressor encoded by lacI
   3669..3699    -  promoter       lac promoter: promoter for the E. coli lac operon
   3714..3735    -  protein_bind   CAP binding site: CAP binding activates transcription in the presence of cAMP. E. coli catabolite activator protein
   3748..3840    -  CDS            lacI (fragment): lac repressor; lacI; The lac repressor binds to the lac operator to inhibit transcription in E. coli. This inhibition can be relieved by adding lactose or isopropyl-β-D-thiogalactopyranoside (IPTG).
   4023..4611    -  rep_origin     ori: high-copy-number ColE1/pMB1/pBR322/pUC origin of replication
   4782..5642    -  CDS            AmpR: β-lactamase; bla; confers resistance to ampicillin, carbenicillin, and related antibiotics
   5643..5747    -  promoter       AmpR promoter: bla
   5806..5858    -  misc_feature   bom (fragment): basis of mobility region from pBR322
>Addgene plasmid #139625 | GRB2-SHN | addgene full sequence | sequence record 297074 | Addgene NGS Result
GACATTGATTATTGACTAGTTATTAATAGTAATCAATTACGGGGTCATTAGTTCATAGCCCATATATGGA
GTTCCGCGTTACATAACTTACGGTAAATGGCCCGCCTGGCTGACCGCCCAACGACCCCCGCCCATTGACG
TCAATAATGACGTATGTTCCCATAGTAACGCCAATAGGGACTTTCCATTGACGTCAATGGGTGGAGTATT
TACGGTAAACTGCCCACTTGGCAGTACATCAAGTGTATCATATGCCAAGTACGCCCCCTATTGACGTCAA
TGACGGTAAATGGCCCGCCTGGCATTATGCCCAGTACATGACCTTATGGGACTTTCCTACTTGGCAGTAC
ATCTACGTATTAGTCATCGCTATTACCATGGTGATGCGGTTTTGGCAGTACATCAATGGGCGTGGATAGC
GGTTTGACTCACGGGGATTTCCAAGTCTCCACCCCATTGACGTCAATGGGAGTTTGTTTTGGCACCAAAA
TCAACGGGACTTTCCAAAATGTCGTAACAACTCCGCCCCATTGACGCAAATGGGCGGTAGGCGTGTACGG
TGGGAGGTCTATATAAGCAGAGCTCTCCCTATCAGTGATAGAGATCTCCCTATCAGTGATAGAGATCGTC
GACGAGCTCGTTTAGTGAACCGTCAGATCGCCTGGAGACGCCATCCACGCTGTTTTGACCTCCATAGAAG
ACACCGGGACCGATCCAGCCTCCGGACTCTAGCGTTTAAACTTAAGCTTGGTACCGAGCTCGGATCCACT
AGTCCAGTGTGGTGGAATTCTGCAGATATCCAGCACAGTGGCGGCCGCTCGAGACCATGTACCCATACGA
TGTTCCCGACTACGCCGGTACCGAGCTCGGATCCACCATGGCTAGCTGGAGCCACCCGCAGTTCGAGAAA
GGTGGAGGTTCCGGAGGTGGATCGGGAGGTGGATCGTGGAGCCACCCGCAGTTCGAAAAAGCGGCCGATA
TCACAAGTTTGTACAAAAAAGCAGGCTCCACCATGGAAGCCATCGCCAAATATGACTTCAAAGCTACTGC
AGACGACGAGCTGAGCTTCAAAAGGGGGGACATCCTCAAGGTTTTGAACGAAGAATGTGATCAGAACTGG
TACAAGGCAGAGCTTAATGGAAAAGACGGCTTCATTCCCAAGAACTACATAGAAATGAAACCACATCCGT
GGTTTTTTGGCAAAATCCCCAGAGCCAAGGCAGAAGAAATGCTTAGCAAACAGCGGCACGATGGGGCCTT
TCTTATCCGAGAGAGTGAGAGCGCTCCTGGGGACTTCTCCCTCTCTGTCAAGTTTGGAAACGATGTGCAG
CACTTCAAGGTGCTCCGAGATGGAGCCGGGAAGTACTTCCTCTGGGTGGTGAAGTTCAATTCTTTGAATG
AGCTGGTGGATTATCACAGATCTACATCTGTCTCCAGAAACCAGCAGATATTCCTGCGGGACATAGAACA
GGTGCCACAGCAGCCGACATACGTCCAGGCCCTCTTTGACTTTGATCCCCAGGAGGATGGAGAGCTGGGC
TTCCGCCGGGGAGATTTTATCCATGTCATGGATAACTCAGACCCCAACTGGTGGAAAGGAGCTTGCCACG
GGCAGACCGGCATGTTTCCCCGCAATTATGTCACCCCCGTGAACCGGAACGTCTTGGACCCAGCTTTCTT
GTACAAAGTGGTGACGTAAGCTAGGGGCCCGTTTAAACCCGCTGATCAGCCTCGACTGTGCCTTCTAGTT
GCCAGCCATCTGTTGTTTGCCCCTCCCCCGTGCCTTCCTTGACCCTGGAAGGTGCCACTCCCACTGTCCT
TTCCTAATAAAATGAGGAAATTGCATCGCATTGTCTGAGTAGGTGTCATTCTATTCTGGGGGGTGGGGTG
GGGCAGGACAGCAAGGGGGAGGATTGGGAAGACAATAGCAGGCATGCTGGGGATGCGGTGGGCTCTATGG
CTTCTGAGGCGGAAAGAACCAGCTGGGGCTCTAGGGGGTATCCCC
[124 nt withheld, positions 2006-2129]
C
[91 nt withheld, positions 2131-2221]
AGGGTGATGGTTCACGTACCTAGAAGTTCCTATTCCGAAGTTCCTATTCTCTAGAAAGTATAGGAACTTC
CTTGGCCAAAAAGCCTGAACTCACCGCGACGTCTGTCGAGAAGTTTCTGATCGAAAAGTTCGACAGCGTC
TCCGACCTGATGCAGCTCTCGGAGGGCGAAGAATCTCGTGCTTTCAGCTTCGATGTAGGAGGGCGTGGAT
ATGTCCTGCGGGTAAATAGCTGCGCCGATGGTTTCTACAAAGATCGTTATGTTTATCGGCACTTTGCATC
GGCCGCGCTCCCGATTCCGGAAGTGCTTGACATTGGGGAATTCAGCGAGAGCCTGACCTATTGCATCTCC
CGCCGTGCACAGGGTGTCACGTTGCAAGACCTGCCTGAAACCGAACTGCCCGCTGTTCTGCAGCCGGTCG
CGGAGGCCATGGATGCGATCGCTGCGGCCGATCTTAGCCAGACGAGCGGGTTCGGCCCATTCGGACCGCA
AGGAATCGGTCAATACACTACATGGCGTGATTTCATATGCGCGATTGCTGATCCCCATGTGTATCACTGG
CAAACTGTGATGGACGACACCGTCAGTGCGTCCGTCGCGCAGGCTCTCGATGAGCTGATGCTTTGGGCCG
AGGACTGCCCCGAAGTCCGGCACCTCGTGCACGCGGATTTCGGCTCCAACAATGTCCTGACGGACAATGG
CCGCATAACAGCGGTCATTGACTGGAGCGAGGCGATGTTCGGGGATTCCCAATACGAGGTCGCCAACATC
TTCTTCTGGAGGCCGTGGTTGGCTTGTATGGAGCAGCAGACGCGCTACTTCGAGCGGAGGCATCCGGAGC
TTGCAGGATCGCCGCGGCTCCGGGCGTATATGCTCCGCATTGGTCTTGACCAACTCTATCAGAGCTTGGT
TGACGGCAATTTCGATGATGCAGCTTGGGCGCAGGGTCGATGCGACGCAATCGTCCGATCCGGAGCCGGG
ACTGTCGGGCGTACACAAATCGCCCGCAGAAGCGCGGCCGTCTGGACCGATGGCTGTGTAGAAGTACTCG
CCGATAGTGGAAACCGACGCCCCAGCACTCGTCCGAGGGCAAAGGAATAGCACGTACTACGAGATTTCGA
TTCCACCGCCGCCTTCTATGAAAGGTTGGGCTTCGGAATCGTTTTCCGGGACGCCGGCTGGATGATCCTC
CAGCGCGGGGATCTCATGCTGGAGTTCTTCGCCCACCCCAACTTGTTTATTGCAGCTTATAATGGTTACA
AATAAAGCAATAGCATCACAAATTTCACAAATAAAGCATTTTTTTCACTGCATTCTAGTTGTGGTTTGTC
CAAACTCATCAATGTATCTTATCATGTCTGTATACCGTCGACCTCTAGCTAGAGCTTGGCGTAATCATGG
TCATAGCTGTTTCCTGTGTGAAATTGTTATCCGCTCACAATTCCACACAACATACGAGCCGGAAGCATAA
AGTGTAAAGCCTGGGGTGCCTAATGAGTGAGCTAACTCACATTAATTGCGTTGCGCTCACTGCCCGCTTT
CCAGTCGGGAAACCTGTCGTGCCAGCTGCATTAATGAATCGGCCAACGCGCGGGGAGAGGCGGTTTGCGT
ATTGGGCGCTCTTCCGCTTCCTCGCTCACTGACTCGCTGCGCTCGGTCGTTCGGCTGCGGCGAGCGGTAT
CAGCTCACTCAAAGGCGGTAATACGGTTATCCACAGAATCAGGGGATAACGCAGGAAAGAACATGTGAGC
AAAAGGCCAGCAAAAGGCCAGGAACCGTAAAAAGGCCGCGTTGCTGGCGTTTTTCCATAGGCTCCGCCCC
CCTGACGAGCATCACAAAAATCGACGCTCAAGTCAGAGGTGGCGAAACCCGACAGGACTATAAAGATACC
AGGCGTTTCCCCCTGGAAGCTCCCTCGTGCGCTCTCCTGTTCCGACCCTGCCGCTTACCGGATACCTGTC
CGCCTTTCTCCCTTCGGGAAGCGTGGCGCTTTCTCATAGCTCACGCTGTAGGTATCTCAGTTCGGTGTAG
GTCGTTCGCTCCAAGCTGGGCTGTGTGCACGAACCCCCCGTTCAGCCCGACCGCTGCGCCTTATCCGGTA
ACTATCGTCTTGAGTCCAACCCGGTAAGACACGACTTATCGCCACTGGCAGCAGCCACTGGTAACAGGAT
TAGCAGAGCGAGGTATGTAGGCGGTGCTACAGAGTTCTTGAAGTGGTGGCCTAACTACGGCTACACTAGA
AGAACAGTATTTGGTATCTGCGCTCTGCTGAAGCCAGTTACCTTCGGAAAAAGAGTTGGTAGCTCTTGAT
CCGGCAAACAAACCACCGCTGGTAGCGGTGGTTTTTTTGTTTGCAAGCAGCAGATTACGCGCAGAAAAAA
AGGATCTCAAGAAGATCCTTTGATCTTTTCTACGGGGTCTGACGCTCAGTGGAACGAAAACTCACGTTAA
GGGATTTTGGTCATGAGATTATCAAAAAGGATCTTCACCTAGATCCTTTTAAATTAAAAATGAAGTTTTA
AATCAATCTAAAGTATATATGAGTAAACTTGGTCTGACAGTTACCAATGCTTAATCAGTGAGGCACCTAT
CTCAGCGATCTGTCTATTTCGTTCATCCATAGTTGCCTGACTCCCCGTCGTGTAGATAACTACGATACGG
GAGGGCTTACCATCTGGCCCCAGTGCTGCAATGATACCGCGAGACCCACGCTCACCGGCTCCAGATTTAT
CAGCAATAAACCAGCCAGCCGGAAGGGCCGAGCGCAGAAGTGGTCCTGCAACTTTATCCGCCTCCATCCA
GTCTATTAATTGTTGCCGGGAAGCTAGAGTAAGTAGTTCGCCAGTTAATAGTTTGCGCAACGTTGTTGCC
ATTGCTACAGGCATCGTGGTGTCACGCTCGTCGTTTGGTATGGCTTCATTCAGCTCCGGTTCCCAACGAT
CAAGGCGAGTTACATGATCCCCCATGTTGTGCAAAAAAGCGGTTAGCTCCTTCGGTCCTCCGATCGTTGT
CAGAAGTAAGTTGGCCGCAGTGTTATCACTCATGGTTATGGCAGCACTGCATAATTCTCTTACTGTCATG
CCATCCGTAAGATGCTTTTCTGTGACTGGTGAGTACTCAACCAAGTCATTCTGAGAATAGTGTATGCGGC
GACCGAGTTGCTCTTGCCCGGCGTCAATACGGGATAATACCGCGCCACATAGCAGAACTTTAAAAGTGCT
CATCATTGGAAAACGTTCTTCGGGGCGAAAACTCTCAAGGATCTTACCGCTGTTGAGATCCAGTTCGATG
TAACCCACTCGTGCACCCAACTGATCTTCAGCATCTTTTACTTTCACCAGCGTTTCTGGGTGAGCAAAAA
CAGGAAGGCAAAATGCCGCAAAAAAGGGAATAAGGGCGACACGGAAATGTTGAATACTCATACTCTTCCT
TTTTCAATATTATTGAAGCATTTATCAGGGTTATTGTCTCATGAGCGGATACATATTTGAATGTATTTAG
AAAAATAAACAAATAGGGGTTCCGCGCACATTTCCCCGAAAAGTGCCACCTGACGTCGACGGATCGGGAG
ATCTCCCGATCCCCTATGGTGCACTCTCAGTACAATCTGCTCTGATGCCGCATAGTTAAGCCAGTATCTG
CTCCCTGCTTGTGTGTTGGAGGTCGCTGAGTAGTGCGCGAGCAAAATTTAAGCTACAACAAGGCAAGGCT
TGACCGACAATTGCATGAAGAATCTGCTTAGGGTTAGGCGTTTTGCGCTGCTTCGCGATGTACGGGCCAG
ATATACGCGTT
